>Addgene plasmid #153213 | pAGM55297 | addgene full sequence | sequence record 307951 | Addgene NGS Result
GGGACACGAAGTGATCCGTTTAAACTATCAGTGTTTGACAGGATATATTGGCGGGTAAACCTAAGAGAAA
AGAGCGTTTATTAGAATAATCGGATATTTAAAAGGGCGTGAAAAGGTTTATCCGTTCGTCCATTTGTATG
TGCATGCCAACCACAGGGTTCCCCTCGGGAGTGCCGCAAGGGTGACTTCGCCTATATTGGACGACGGCGC
GCAGAGGGCGACCTCTTTTTGGGTTACGATTGTAGGATTATCACTAAAACAATACATGAACATATTCAAA
TGGCAATCTCTCTAAGGCATTGGAAATAAATACAAATAACAGTTGGGTGGAGTTTTTCGACCTGAGGGCG
TTAACCTTCTGTTAACCTAAAAGCTCTTGCCCAAACAGCAGAATCGGCGCTAATTGCCAGCGGCGGAACT
TTTCCAGTTTCGCGAAAAATATCGCCACTGGCAAGGAATGGGTTTGAGATGGCGAAGTCTGTCCTAAAAG
CAGCGCCTGTAGTTGTAGGGTTGACGGCCTTGATGGAGCGTCATGCCGATGCCCTCTCGAGCCAACTTCA
AGCACATCATCTTAAGGTTTTCCCGCCGCATTCCGAGAAGGGCATTCGAACATTCGGGCCATCGGAGGCG
TCCAAGCTGCTCGGCGTTGGCGAGTCATATTTACGGCAGACCGCGTCTGAGATGCCAGAGTTGAATGTTA
GCATGAGCCCGGGTGGCAGGCGAATGTTCTCAATTGAAGATATCCATGTGATTCGGAAGTATATGGATCA
GGTCGGCCGCGGGAACCGGCGCTACCTGCCACATCGTCGAGGCGGCGAGCAGCTTCAGGTTATCTCTGTG
ATGAATTTCAAAGGTGGGTCGGGTAAGACCACCACCGCCGCGCATCTGGCGCAGTACCTCGCTATGCGCG
GATATCGAGTCTTGGCCATTGATCTCGATCCTCAAGCGAGCCTTTCTGCACTCTTTGGGAGCCAACCGGA
AACGGACGTTGGCCCGAACGAAACGCTCTACGGCGCTATAAGGTATGATGATGAGCAGGTGGCAATCGAA
CGAGTCGTCCGAGGGACTTACATTCCCGACCTCCACCTGATTCCTGGTAACCTTGAGCTGATGGAGTTTG
AACACGATACGCCACGCGCGCTGATGAACCGCAAAGAGGGCGACACGCTCTTTTATGGTCGCATCAGCCA
AGTAATTGAAGATATCGCGGATAACTATGACGTCGTGGTCATCGACTGCCCTCCCCAGCTTGGGTATCTC
ACGCTATCCGCATTGACTGCGGCGACGTCCATTCTTGTCACGGTCCATCCGCAGATGCTGGATGTGATGT
CGATGAACCAGTTTCTGGCAATGACATCGAACCTTTTGCGTGAAATCGAGAATGCTGGCGCCAAGTTCAA
GTTTAATTGGATGCGCTATCTGATAACCCGTTTCGAACCGAGCGACGGACCACAGAACCAAATGGTAGGT
TATCTGCGGTCGATTTTTGGCGAAAATGTCCTCAATTTTCCGATGCTTAAAACCACCGCGGTTTCGGACG
CTGGCCTGACAAACCAGACTCTATTCGAAGTGGAGCGTGGCCTGTTCACGCGCTCGACCTATGATCGAGC
CTTGGAGGCGATGAACGCCGTCAACGACGAGATCGAAACACTGATCAAAAAAGCATGGGGTAGGCCCACA
TGAGCCGGAAGCACATCCTTGGCGTGTCAACTGACGCCCCTGAAACGTCGCCCGCCGACAATAGGACGGC
AAAGAACCGCTCCATGCCGCTCCTCGGCGTAACAAGGAAGGAGCGCGATCCGGCAACGAAGCTCACAGCG
AACATTGGTAACGCACTGCGAGAGCAAAACGATCGTCTTAGCCGTGCCGAAGAGATCGAGCGGCGACTCG
CTGAAGGTCAGGCAGTGATAGAGTTGGATGCCTCGTCAATAGAACCGTCTTTCGTGCAGGATCGTATGCG
AGGGGACATTGACGGGCTCCTTACTTCGATCCGGGAACAAGGACAGCAAGTCCCAATCCTTGTGCGACCG
CATCCGAGCCAGCCGGGCCGATATCAGGTTGCCTTCGGCCACCGCCGGCTACGCGCCGTTTCAGAACTCG
GACTTCCGGTCAGAGCGGTCGTTCGCGAACTGACGGACGAGCAAGTGGTCGTAGCACAGGGTCAGGAAAA
CAATGAGCGCGAAGATCTTACCTTCATCGAAAAGGCGCGCTTCGCACATCGCCTGAACAGGCAGTTTTCT
CGAGAGATTGTCATCGCCGCGATGTCGATCGACAAGAGCAATTTGTCCAAGATGCTTCTGCTCGTCGACG
CCCTCCCCTCTGAACTGACCGATGCTATTGGTGCCGCTCCTGGTGTTGGACGGCCGAGTTGGCAACAACT
TGCCGAGCTGATTGAGAAAGTTTCTTCACCGGCCGACGTGGCTAAATATGCTATGTCGGAGGAAGTTCAA
GCGCTGCCATCGGCAGAACGATTCAAGGCGGTGATCGCTAGTCTGAAGCCCAGTCGGGTTGCGCGTGGAC
TTCCCGAGGTCATGGCCACCCCAGACGGCACCAGAATTGCACAGGTGACGCAGAGCAAGGCCAAACTGGA
AATCACGATTGACAGGAAGGCGACGCCCGATTTTGCGACCTTCGTGCTCGATCATGTGCCAGCGCTGTAT
CAAGCGTACCACGCTGAGAACCAACGGAAACGGGGAGAGTAAACCGCAAAAGAAAAGAGCCCCCTCAACG
TCGCCGTCGCGGAAGCCCTTCTGTCTCTCTAGCGCGAACAGAATCGCATTTCCTCGAATCCTCGTCAAGA
GTTTTTAGCGCCGTTTTGGTGAGCTGATTTCCTTTGCCTGCTGAAAGGTGAAAGATGATGCAGACAGGAA
GTGTAACGACGCCATTCGGGCGGCGGCCAATGACGCTTGCGCTTGTGCGGCGCCAGACGGCGCTGGCCGA
TATCAAACAAGGCAAGACAGCGGACAAGTGGAAGGTCTTTAGAGATGCGTCCGCGGCCATGGAACTACTT
GGAATCCAGTCCAACAGTCTTGCCGTCCTTGATGCGCTATTGAGCTTTCACCCGGAAACGGAGTTGCGTC
AGGAGGCACAGCTGATCGTGTTCCCGTCGAATGCTCAGCTTGCCCTTCGGGCGCATGGGATGGCTGGCGC
GACTTTGCGTAGGCACATCGCCATGCTCGTGGAGTCAGGCTTGATCGTCCGGAAGGATAGCGCCAACGGA
AAGCGTTACGCTCGTAAGGATGGCGCTGGTCAGATCGAGCGCGCGTTTGGCTTCGATTTGTCTCCGCTTC
TCGCGCGGTCCGAGGAGCTAGCGATGATGGCACAGCAGGTGATGGCCGATCGAGCAGCATTCAGGATGGC
CAAAGAAAGTCTGACGATTTGCCGACGGGACGTTCGGAAGCTAATTACGGCAGCTATGGAAGAGGGAGCG
GAGGGCGACTGGCAAGCTGTCGAGGAAGTCTATGTGGAACTTGTGGGTAGAATTCCACGCGCCCCGACGC
TTGCTGATGTAGAGTCAATTCTCGAAGAGATGTGGATGCTCCAGGAAGAGATAATCAACCGGTTGGAAAT
TAGAGACAATTCAGAAAATAATAGCACCAATGCTGCCCAGAGCGAGCAGCACATACAGAATTCAAAACCC
GAATCCGTTAATGAACTTGAACCTCGCTCTGAAAAGGAGCAGGGCGCTAAGCCGAGTGAAATAGACCGGG
CAAGGAGCGAGCCGATAAAAGCGTTCCCCCTCGGGATGATCCTGAAAGCATGCCCGACCATTGGCAATTA
TGGGCCGAGCGGTGCGGTTGCTAGCTGGCGTGACCTCATGTCGGCTGCGGTGGTGGTTCGGTCTATGCTG
GGGGTCAGCCCGTCGGCTTACCAAGACGCGTGTGAGGCAATGGGACCGGAGAATGCGGCAGCAGCGATGG
CGTGCATTTTGGAGCGAGCGAACTTCATCAATTCGCCCGGGGGCTATCTCCGAGATCTGACACGGCGGAG
CGAGCTCGGGAAGTTTTCACTTGGCCCGATGATAATGGCGCTCTTGAAGGCTAGCGGGCAGGGGACGTTG
CGGTTTGGCTAGAATTAGCGAGTATGGAGCAGGATGGTCTGTGGTCAGCTGACCACAGACCTAATAGGTT
GAAAACATGAGCGTTTTTTGGATGATCGACAGACCATCCGATTCCCGGAGTACCAAGCGTGCTCTGATGG
GAGCGATAACATTACTCAACAAGCACGAAGGCCCCATGCCGATCGTTGATCGTGAAGGAGAGCCTGCTCT
ACATGCGGCGGTATTTTGCCGGCCGAGGCATGTAGTCGCGGAGCACTGCCTATTTACTGCCCTAGGCACA
AACGTTGACTCTTGGATCGAGCTGGCAGACAAAGCAATAACCCACACAGAGGACGATTAATGGCTGACGA
AGAGATCCAGAATCCGCCGGACGGTACTGCTGCTGCCGAAGTTGAGCCGGCTGCTCCTAGAGGTAGAAGA
GAAAAGAAAGCACCAGCCGAAACAGCCCGCACGGGATCGTTCAAATCCGTGAAGCCGAAAACCCGCGGCC
TCAGCAACCGAGAAAAACTGGAGAAGATCGGTCAAATCGAAGCTCAGGTCGCTGGCGGCGCAACCTTGAA
GGACGCCGTTAAGATCGTGGGTATTTCCGTTCAGACCTATTATCAATGGAAGAGAGCTGCGGTTCAACCT
GTCTCACAGAATCCGGCCGTGTCTGTTTCAGTTGACGATGAACTCGGCGAGTTCATCCAACTCGAGGAGG
AAAATCGGCGGCTCAGAAAGCCGAGTGCGCGGAACCCCTATTTGTTTATTTTTCTAAATACATTCAAATA
TGTATCCGCTCATGAGACAATAACCCTGATAAATGCTTCAATAATATTGAAAAAGGAAGAGTATGGCTAA
AATGAGAATATCACCGGAATTGAAAAAACTGATCGAAAAATACCGCTGCGTAAAAGATACGGAAGGAATG
TCTCCTGCTAAGGTATATAAGCTGGTGGGAGAAAATGAAAACCTATATTTAAAAATGACGGACAGCCGGT
ATAAAGGGACCACCTATGATGTGGAACGGGAAAAGGACATGATGCTATGGCTGGAAGGAAAGCTGCCTGT
TCCAAAGGTCCTGCACTTTGAACGGCATGATGGCTGGAGCAATCTGCTCATGAGTGAGGCCGATGGCGTC
CTTTGCTCGGAAGAGTATGAAGATGAACAAAGCCCTGAAAAGATTATCGAGCTGTATGCGGAGTGCATCA
GGCTCTTTCACTCCATCGACATATCGGATTGTCCCTATACGAATAGCTTAGACAGCCGCTTAGCCGAATT
GGATTACTTACTGAATAACGATCTGGCCGATGTGGATTGCGAAAACTGGGAAGAGGACACTCCATTTAAA
GATCCGCGCGAGCTGTATGATTTTTTAAAGACGGAAAAGCCCGAAGAGGAACTTGTCTTTTCCCACGGCG
ACCTGGGAGACAGCAACATCTTTGTGAAAGATGGCAAAGTAAGTGGCTTTATTGATCTTGGGAGAAGCGG
CAGGGCGGACAAGTGGTATGACATTGCCTTCTGCGTCCGGTCGCTCAGGGAGGATATCGGGGAAGAACAG
TATGTCGAGCTATTTTTTGACTTACTGGGGATCAAGCCTGATTGGGAGAAAATAAAATATTATATTTTAC
TGGATGAATTGTTTTAGCTGTCAGACCAAGTTTACTCATATATACTTTAGATTGATTTAAAACTTCATTT
TTAATTTAAAAGGATCTAGGTGAAGATCCTTTTTGATAATCTCATGACCAAAATCCCTTAACGTGAGTTT
TCGTTCCACTGAGCGTCAGACCCCGTAGAAAAGATCAAAGGATCTTCTTGAGATCCTTTTTTTCTGCGCG
TAATCTGCTGCTTGCAAACAAAAAAACCACCGCTACCAGCGGTGGTTTGTTTGCCGGATCAAGAGCTACC
AACTCTTTTTCCGAAGGTAACTGGCTTCAGCAGAGCGCAGATACCAAATACTGTTCTTCTAGTGTAGCCG
TAGTTAGGCCACCACTTCAAGAACTCTGTAGCACCGCCTACATACCTCGCTCTGCTAATCCTGTTACCAG
TGGCTGCTGCCAGTGGCGATAAGTCGTGTCTTACCGGGTTGGACTCAAGACGATAGTTACCGGATAAGGC
GCAGCGGTCGGGCTGAACGGGGGGTTCGTGCACACAGCCCAGCTTGGAGCGAACGACCTACACCGAACTG
AGATACCTACAGCGTGAGCTATGAGAAAGCGCCACGCTTCCCGAAGGGAGAAAGGCGGACAGGTATCCGG
TAAGCGGCAGGGTCGGAACAGGAGAGCGCACGAGGGAGCTTCCAGGGGGAAACGCCTGGTATCTTTATAG
TCCTGTCGGGTTTCGCCACCTCTGACTTGAGCGTCGATTTTTGTGATGCTCGTCAGGGGGGCGGAGCCTA
TGGAAAAACGCCAGCAACGCGGCCTTTTTACGGTTCCTGCTCGGATCTGTTGGACCGGACAGTAGTCATG
GTTGATGGGCTGCCTGTATCGAGTGGTGATTTTGTGCCGAGCTGCCGGTCGGGGAGCTGTTGGCTGGCTG
GTGGCAGGATATATTGTGGTGTAAACAAATTGACGCTTAGACAACTTAATAACACATTGCGGACGTTTTT
AATGTACTGGGGTTGAACACTCTGTGCCGAATTCGGATCCGGAGAGCGGAGAATTAAGGGAGTCACGTTA
TGACCCCCGCCGATGACGCGGGACAAGCCGTTTTACGTTTGGAACTGACAGAACCGCAACGTTGAAGGAG
CCACTCAGCCGCGGGTTTCTGGAGTTTAATGAGCTAAGCACATACGTCAGAAACCATTATTGCGCGTTCA
AAAGTCGCCTAAGGTCACTATCAGCTAGCAAATATTTCTTGTCAAAAATGCTCCACTGACGTTCCATAAA
TTCCCCTCGGTATCCAATTAGAGTCTCATATTCACTCTCAATCCAAATAATCTGCACCGGATCTGGATCG
TTTCGCATGATTGAACAAGATGGATTGCACGCAGGTTCTCCGGCCGCTTGGGTGGAGAGGCTATTCGGCT
ATGACTGGGCACAACAGACAATCGGCTGCTCTGATGCCGCCGTGTTCCGGCTGTCAGCGCAGGGGCGCCC
GGTTCTTTTTGTCAAGACCGACCTGTCCGGTGCCCTGAATGAACTCCAGGACGAGGCAGCGCGGCTATCG
TGGCTGGCCACGACGGGCGTTCCTTGCGCAGCTGTGCTCGACGTTGTCACTGAAGCGGGAAGGGACTGGC
TGCTATTGGGCGAAGTGCCGGGGCAGGATCTCCTGTCATCTCACCTTGCTCCTGCCGAGAAAGTATCCAT
CATGGCTGATGCAATGCGGCGGCTGCATACGCTTGATCCGGCTACCTGCCCATTCGACCACCAAGCGAAA
CATCGCATCGAGCGAGCACGTACTCGGATGGAAGCCGGTCTTGTCGATCAGGATGATCTGGACGAAGAGC
ATCAGGGGCTCGCGCCAGCCGAACTGTTCGCCAGGCTCAAGGCGCGTATGCCCGACGGCGAGGATCTCGT
CGTGACTCATGGCGATGCCTGCTTGCCGAATATCATGGTGGAAAATGGCCGCTTTTCTGGATTCATCGAC
TGTGGCCGGCTGGGTGTGGCGGACCGCTATCAGGACATAGCGTTGGCTACCCGTGATATTGCTGAAGAGC
TTGGCGGCGAATGGGCTGACCGCTTCCTCGTGCTTTACGGTATCGCCGCTCCCGATTCGCAGCGCATCGC
CTTCTATCGCCTTCTTGACGAGTTCTTCTGAGCGGGTCTGGATCTAGAGTCAAGCAGATCGTTCAAACAT
TTGGCAATAAAGTTTCTTAAGATTGAATCCTGTTGCCGGTCTTGCGATGATTATCATATAATTTCTGTTG
AATTACGTTAAGCATGTAATAATTAACATGTAATGCATGACGTTATTTATGAGATGGGTTTTTATGATTA
GAGTCCCGCAATTATACATTTAATACGCGATAGAAAACAAAATATAGCGCGCAAACTAGGATAAATTATC
GCGCGCGGTGTCATCTATGTTACTAGATCGACGCTGCAAGAATTCAAGCTTGGAGCTCAACTTTTGATTC
GCTATTTGCAGTGCACCTGTGGCGTTCATCACATCTTTTGTGACACTGTTTGCACTGGTCATTGCTATTA
CAAAGGACCTTCCTGATGTTGAAGGAGATCGAAAGTAAGTAACTGCACGCATAACCATTTTCTTTCCGCT
CTTTGGCTCAATCCATTTGACAGTCAAAGACAATGTTTAACCAGCTCCGTTTGATATATTGTCTTTATGT
GTTTGTTCAAGCATGTTTAGTTAATCATGCCTTTGATTGATCTTGAATAGGTTCCAAATATCAACCCTGG
CAACAAAACTTGGAGTGAGAAACATTGCATTCCTCGGTTCTGGACTTCTGCTAGTAAATTATGTTTCAGC
CATATCACTAGCTTTCTACATGCCTCAGGTGAATTCATCTATTTCCGTCTTAACTATTTCGGTTAATTAA
AGCACGAACACCATTACTGCATGTAGAAGCTTGATAAACTATCGCCACCAATTTATTTTTGTTGCGATAT
TGTTACTTTCCTCAGTATGCAGCTTTGAAAAGACCAACCCTCTTATCCTTTAACAATGAACAGGTTTTTA
GAGGTAGCTTGATGATTCCTGCACATGTGATCTTGGCTTCAGGCTTAATTTTCCAGGTAAAGCATTATGA
GATACTCTTATATCTCTTACATACTTTTGAGATAATGCACAAGAACTTCATAACTATATGCTTTAGTTTC
TGCATTTGACACTGCCAAATTCATTAATCTCTAATATCTTTGTTGTTGATCTTTGGTAGACATGGGTACT
AGAAAAAGCAAACTACACCAAGGTAAAATACTTTTGTACAAACATAAACTCGTTATCACGGAACATCAAT
GGAGTGTATATCTAACGGAGTGTAGAAACATTTGATTATTGCAGGAAGCTATCTCAGGATATTATCGGTT
TATATGGAATCTCTTCTACGCAGAGTATCTGTTATTCCCCTTCCTCTAGCTTTCAATTTCATGGTGAGGA
TATGCAGTTTTCTTTGTATATCATTCTTCTTCTTCTTTGTAGCTTGGAGTCAAAATCGGTTCCTTCATGT
ACATACATCAAGGATATGTCCTTCTGAATTTTTATATCTTGCAATAAAAATGCTTGTACCAATTGAAACA
CCAGCTTTTTGAGTTCTATGATCACTGACTTGGTTCTAACCAAAAAAAAAAAAATGTTTAATTTACATAT
CTAAAAGTAGGTTTAGGGAAACCTAAACAGTAAAATATTTGTATATTATTCGAATTTCACTCATCATAAA
AACTTAAATTGCACCATAAAATTTTGTTTTACTATTAATGATGTAATTTGTGTAACTTAAGATAAAAATA
ATATTCCGTAAGTTAACCGGCTAAAACCACGTATAAACCAGGGAACCTGTTAAACCGGTTCTTTACTGGA
TAAAGAAATGAAAGCCCATGTAGACAGCTCCATTAGAGCCCAAACCCTAAATTTCTCATCTATATAAAAG
GAGTGACATTAGGGTTTTTGTTCGTCCTCTTAAAGCTTCTCGTTTTCTCTGCCGTCTCTCTCATTCGCGC
GACGCAAACGATCTTCAGGTGATCTTCTTTCTCCAAATCCTCTCTCATAACTCTGATTTCGTACTTGTGT
ATTTGAGCTCACGCTCTGTTTCTCTCACCACAGCAATGGCTTCTAGCCCACCGAAGAAGAAGCGGAAGGT
CAGCTGGAAAATGGACAAGAAGTACAGCATTGGACTTGATATTGGTACGAACTCAGTTGGGTGGGCCGTT
ATCACCGATGAATACAAGGTACCTTCGAAGAAATTTAAAGTGCTGGGCAACACAGATAGGCACAGCATTA
AGAAGAACTTGATCGGAGCTCTGCTCTTTGACTCTGGAGAAACCGCGGAGGCGACAAGGCTTAAACGTAC
TGCGAGGAGAAGGTACACTCGCAGGAAGAACAGAATCTGTTATCTCCAAGAGATCTTTAGCAACGAGATG
GCGAAGGTAAGGATTTTTATGATATAGTATGCTTATGTATTTTGTACTGAAAGCATATCCTGCTTCATTG
GGATATTACTGAAAGCATTTAACTACATGTAAACTCACTTGATGATCAATAAACTTGATTTTGCAGGTTG
ACGACTCGTTCTTCCATCGCCTCGAGGAATCCTTCCTGGTAGAGGAAGATAAGAAACACGAGCGTCACCC
CATCTTTGGGAATATTGTTGACGAAGTAGCCTATCATGAAAAGTATCCGACTATATACCACCTTCGCAAG
AAGCTGGTGGACTCAACCGATAAGGCAGACCTTCGGCTCATATACCTGGCTCTCGCGCACATGATAAAGT
TTCGTGGCCATTTCTTGATCGAAGGGGACCTCAACCCGGATAACTCCGATGTGGATAAACTGTTCATTCA
GCTCGTCCAAACCTACAATCAGCTGTTCGAGGAGAACCCCATCAATGCATCAGGTAACATTCCTTAGTTA
CCTTTCTTTTCTTTTTCCATCATAAGTTTATAGATTGTACATGCTTTGAGATTTTTCTTTGCAAACAATC
TCAGGTGTCGACGCCAAGGCAATACTGTCTGCCAGACTTTCGAAGTCCAGACGGCTTGAGAATCTGATCG
CTCAATTGCCAGGCGAGAAGAAGAACGGCTTGTTCGGGAATCTGATTGCACTGTCTCTGGGCCTCACCCC
TAACTTCAAAAGCAACTTTGACCTCGCCGAGGACGCGAAGCTGCAGCTGTCAAAGGATACATACGATGAT
GATCTGGACAATCTGCTCGCCCAAATAGGTGCTCTTGAAATTGGAACTCTTCTTTTGTTGTCTAAACCTA
TCAATTTCTTTGCGGAAATTTATTTGAAGCTGTAGAGTTAAAATTGAGTCTTTTAAACTTTTGTAGGTGA
TCAGTATGCCGACCTGTTCTTGGCTGCCAAGAATCTGTCAGACGCTATCTTGCTCAGTGACATTCTGCGG
GTCAACACGGAGATAACCAAAGCGCCACTTAGCGCCTCCATGATCAAGAGGTACGACGAGCATCACCAGG
ATCTGACCCTTCTGAAGGCTTTGGTTCGCCAGCAACTCCCCGAGAAGTACAAGGAGATTTTCTTTGACCA
ATCGAAGAATGGCTACGCAGGGTACATTGATGGAGGTAAGTTGTTACTTATGATTGTTTTCCTCTCTGCT
ACATGTATTTTGTTGTTCATTTCTGTAAGATATAAGAATTGAGTTTTCCTCTGATGATATTATTAGGTGC
AAGTCAGGAGGAATTCTACAAATTCATCAAGCCTATTCTGGAAAAGATGGACGGTACAGAGGAGCTGCTC
GTTAAATTGAACCGCGAAGATTTGCTTCGGAAGCAGCGTACCTTCGACAATGGCAGCATACCGCACCAGA
TCCACCTCGGTGAGCTGCATGCTATCTTGAGGAGGCAAGAGGACTTCTATCCGTTCCTGAAAGACAACAG
AGAGAAGATTGAAAAGATCCTCACGTTCCGCATTCCCTACTATGTAGGTTAGTATCATATGAAGAAATAC
CTAGTTTCAGTTGATGAATGCTATTTTCTGACCTCAGTTGTTCTCTTTTGAGAATTATTTCTTTTCTAAT
TTGCCTGATTTTTCTATTAATTCATTAGGTCCACTCGCACGCGGGAACTCGCGGTTTGCGTGGATGACAC
GCAAATCCGAGGAGACTATCACGCCTTGGAACTTCGAAGAGGTCGTGGACAAGGGTGCGAGTGCACAGTC
CTTCATCGAAAGGATGACCAACTTCGATAAGAATCTCCCAAATGAGAAAGTCCTGCCCAAGCATAGTCTC
CTGTACGAATACTTCACGGTCTACAACGAGCTGACGAAGGTGAAATATGTGACGGAGGGGATGCGCAAAC
CGGCCTTCCTGTCAGGTAAATCCTGGTCCACACTTTTACGATAAAAACACAAGATTTTAAACTATGAACT
GATCAATAATCATTCCTAAAAGACCACACTTTTGTTTTGTTTCTAAAGTAATTTTTACTGTTATAACAGG
TGAGCAGAAGAAGGCCATTGTCGATCTCTTGTTCAAAACCAATCGGAAGGTCACTGTGAAACAGCTTAAA
GAGGACTACTTTAAGAAGATCGAATGCTTTGATTCTGTGGAAATCAGCGGCGTTGAGGATAGGTTCAATG
CCTCTCTTGGCACATACCATGACCTGTTGAAAATCATCAAGGACAAGGACTTCCTTGACAACGAGGAGAA
CGAGGACATCCTCGAGGACATCGTGCTGACTCTCACGCTGTTTGAGGACAGAGAAATGATCGAGGAGCGC
CTTAAGACTTATGCGCATCTGTTCGATGACAAGGTCATGAAGCAGTTGAAGAGGAGGAGATATACAGGTA
AGAGGTCAAAAGGTTTCCGCAATGATCCCTCTTTTTTTGTTTCTCTAGTTTCAAGAATTTGGGTATATGA
CTAACTTCTGAGTGTTCCTTGATGCATATTTGTGATGAGACAAATGTTTGTTCTATGTTTTAGGTTGGGG
AAGGCTCTCCAGGAAGCTCATCAACGGCATCCGCGACAAGCAATCCGGCAAGACTATACTGGACTTTCTC
AAATCCGACGGTTTTGCGAATCGGAACTTCATGCAGCTTATTCACGATGACTCACTGACCTTCAAAGAAG
ATATCCAGAAGGCCCAAGTGTCAGGTCAGGGCGATAGCCTTCACGAACACATAGCCAACCTGGCTGGATC
GCCAGCTATAAAGAAGGGCATACTGCAGACAGTGAAGGTTGTGGATGAGCTGGTGAAGGTAAGTTCTGCA
TTTGGTTATGCTCCTTGCATTTTAGGTGTTCGTCGCACTTCCATTTCCATGAATAGCTAAGATTTTTTTT
CTCTGCATTCATTCTTCTTGCCTCAGTTCTAACTGTTTGTGGTATTTTTGTTTTAATTATTGCTACAGGT
CATGGGCCGCCATAAGCCGGAGAACATCGTCATCGAGATGGCGAGGGAAAACCAGACGACTCAGAAAGGG
CAGAAGAACTCACGGGAGCGCATGAAGCGGATAGAGGAAGGCATCAAGGAGCTTGGGAGTCAGATTCTGA
AAGAGCACCCAGTCGAAAATACTCAACTCCAGAACGAGAAGCTGTACCTCTATTACCTCCAGAATGGGAG
AGATATGTACGTCGACCAAGAGCTCGACATTAACAGACTCTCCGACTATGATGTGGATCACATTGTCCCT
CAATCTTTCCTGAAGGACGATAGTATTGACAACAAGGTAAAGCAACTGTGTTTTAATCAATTTCTTGTCA
GGATATATGGATTATAACTTAATTTTTGAGAAATCTGTAGTATTTGGCGTGAAATGAGTTTGCTTTTTGG
TTTCTCCCGTGTTATAGGTCCTTACGCGCTCAGACAAGAACCGCGGAAAATCCGACAATGTACCCAGCGA
GGAGGTTGTGAAGAAGATGAAGAACTATTGGAGGCAGCTTTTGAATGCTAAGCTCATAACCCAACGGAAA
TTCGACAATCTCACGAAGGCAGAAAGGGGCGGACTGTCTGAGCTCGACAAAGCCGGCTTCATCAAGCGCC
AGTTGGTTGAAACTCGTCAGATTACGAAACATGTGGCCCAGATACTCGATTCGCGTATGAATACGAAGTA
TGATGAGAATGACAAACTTATCAGGGAGGTAAAGGTAAAGTTTCCAACTTTCCTTTACCATATCAAACTA
AAGTTCGAAACTTTTTATTTGATCAACTTCAAGGCCACCCGATCTTTCTATTCCTGATTAATTTGTGATG
AATCCATATTGACTTTTGATGGTTACGCAGGTGATCACCCTCAAGAGCAAACTGGTTAGTGACTTCCGGA
AGGACTTCCAGTTTTACAAGGTTCGCGAGATCAACAACTACCATCATGCCCATGACGCCTACCTGAACGC
CGTTGTTGGCACTGCTCTCATCAAGAAGTATCCGAAACTGGAGTCTGAGTTTGTGTACGGGGATTACAAG
GTGTACGACGTTAGGAAGATGATCGCGAAGTCAGAACAAGAGATCGGCAAGGCTACCGCGAAATACTTCT
TTTACTCGAATATCATGAACTTCTTCAAGACAGAGATCACTCTGGCGAATGGTGAAATCCGGAAGAGGCC
TCTGATCGAGACAAATGGCGAAACAGGTCTGTCTTTCCTATTTCATATGTTTAATCCTAGGAATTTGATC
AATTGATTGTATGTATGTCGATCCCAAGACTTTCTTGTTCACTTATATCTTAACTCTCTCTTTGCTGTTT
CTTGCAGGTGAGATTGTCTGGGATAAGGGCAGGGATTTTGCGACTGTGCGTAAGGTTCTCAGCATGCCCC
AAGTCAACATAGTCAAGAAAACGGAGGTTCAAACCGGTGGTTTCTCCAAGGAGTCCATTCTCCCTAAGCG
CAACTCCGACAAACTGATTGCGAGGAAGAAGGATTGGGATCCGAAGAAATACGGAGGCTTTGATAGCCCT
ACCGTGGCATACAGCGTACTGGTAGTGGCCAAGGTGGAGAAGGGCAAGAGCAAGAAACTGAAAAGCGTCA
AGGAACTGCTTGGAATTACCATAATGGAAAGGTCCTCGTTCGAGAAGAATCCGATCGACTTCCTCGAGGC
TAAAGGTAAAATATTGGATGCCAGACGATATTCTTTCTTTTGATTTGTAACTTTTTCCTGTCAAGGTCGA
TAAATTTTATTTTTTTTGGTAAAAGGTCGATAATTTTTTTTTGGAGCCATTATGTAATTTTCCTAATTAA
CTGAACCAAAATTATACAAACCAGGTTACAAAGAGGTGAAGAAAGACCTCATTATCAAACTGCCCAAGTA
TTCGCTTTTCGAATTGGAAAATGGCAGAAAACGCATGCTGGCATCTGCCGGAGAACTGCAGAAGGGCAAC
GAGCTGGCATTGCCCAGTAAGTACGTCAACTTCCTGTACTTGGCCTCACACTATGAGAAGCTGAAGGGGT
CACCAGAGGACAACGAGCAGAAGCAGTTGTTTGTCGAGCAGCACAAGCACTATCTTGATGAGATCATAGA
GCAGATCAGCGAATTTTCCAAGCGGGTCATTCTTGCAGACGCTAACCTCGATAAGGTAAGGACTTCTCAT
GAATATTAGTGGCAGATTAGTGTTGTTAAAGTCTTTGGTTAGATAATCGATGCCTCCTAATTGTCCATGT
TTTACTGGTTTTCTACAATTAAAGGTGCTTTCCGCGTACAACAAGCACAGAGATAAGCCGATAAGGGAAC
AAGCGGAAAACATCATCCACCTGTTCACACTGACCAATCTGGGAGCCCCAGCAGCCTTTAAGTACTTCGA
TACCACTATCGACAGAAAGCGCTACACATCAACCAAGGAAGTGTTGGACGCTACCCTTATTCACCAATCT
ATTACAGGGCTCTATGAGACAAGGATAGATCTGTCGCAGTTGGGTGGTGACTCTAGGGCTGACCCAAAGA
AGAAGCGTAAAGTCTGAGCTTGATCCTCTAGAGTCAAGCAGATCGTTCAAACATTTGGCAATAAAGTTTC
TTAAGATTGAATCCTGTTGCCGGTCTTGCGATGATTATCATATAATTTCTGTTGAATTACGTTAAGCATG
TAATAATTAACATGTAATGCATGACGTTATTTATGAGATGGGTTTTTATGATTAGAGTCCCGCAATTATA
CATTTAATACGCGATAGAAAACAAAATATAGCGCGCAAACTAGGATAAATTATCGCGCGCGGTGTCATCT
ATGTTACTAGATCGACGCTACTAGAATTCGAGCTCGGAGGCCCATTTAAGTTGAAAACAATCTTCAAAAG
TCCCACATCGCTTAGATAAGAAAACGAAGCTGAGTTTATATACAGCTAGAGTCGAAGTAGTGATTGAGAG
ACCGCAGCTGGCACGACAGGTTTCCCGACTGGAAAGCGGGCAGTGAGCGCAACGCAATTAATGTGAGTTA
GCTCACTCATTAGGCACCCCAGGCTTTACACTTTATGCTTCCGGCTCGTATGTTGTGTGGAATTGTGAGC
GGATAACAATTTCACACAGGAAACAGCTATGACCATGATTACGCCAAGCTTGCATGCCTGCAGGTCGACT
CTAGAGGATCCCCGGGTACCGAGCTCGAATTCACTGGCCGTCGTTTTACAACGTCGTGACTGGGAAAACC
CTGGCGTTACCCAACTTAATCGCCTTGCAGCACATCCCCCTTTCGCCAGCTGGCGTAATAGCGAAGAGGC
CCGCACCGATCGCCCTTCCCAACAGTTGCGCAGCCTGAATGGCGAATGGCGCCTGATGCGGTATTTTCTC
CTTACGCATCTGTGCGGTATTTCACACCGCATATGGTGCACTCTCAGTACAATCTGCTCTGATGCCGCAT
AGTTAAGCCAGCCCCGACACCCGCCAACACCCGCTGACGCGCCCTGACGGGCTTGTCTGCTCCCGGCATC
CGCTTACAGACAAGCTGTGACGGTCTCTGTTTTAGAGCTAGAAATAGCAAGTTAAAATAAGGCTAGTCCG
TTATCAACTTGAAAAAGTGGCACCGAGTCGGTGCTTTTTTTTCGCTTTACGAATTCCCATGGGGAGTTCT
AGAATGTCGCGGAACAAATTTTAAAACTAAATCCTAAATTTTTCTAATTTTGTTGCCAATAGTGGATATG
TGGGCCGTATAGAAGGAATCTATTGAAGGCCCAAACCCATACTGACGAGCCCAAAGGTTCGTTTTGCGTT
TTATGTTTCGGTTCGATGCCAACGCCACATTCTGAGCTAGGCAAAAAACAAACGTGTCTTTGAATAGACT
CCTCTCGTTAACACATGCAGCGGCTGCATGGTGACGCCATTAACACGTGGCCTACAATTGCATGATGTCT
CCATTGACACGTGACTTCTCGTCTCCTTTCTTAATATATCTAACAAACACTCCTACCTCTTCCAAAATAT
ATACACATCTTTTTGATCAATCTCTCATTCAAAATCTCATTCTCTCTAGTAAACAAGAACAAAAAAATGG
CGGATACAGCTAGAGGAACCCATCACGATATCATCGGCAGAGATCAGTACCCGATGATGGGCCGAGATCG
TGACCAGTACCAGATGTCCGGACGAGGATCTGACTACTCCAAGTCTAGGCAGATTGCTAAAGCTGCAACT
GCTGTCACAGCTGGTGGTTCCCTCCTTGTTCTCTCCAGCCTTACCCTTGTTGGAACTGTCATAGCTTTGA
CTGTTGCAACACCTCTGCTCGTTATCTTCAGCCCAATCCTTGTCCCGGCTCTCATCACAGTTGCACTCCT
CATCACCGGTTTTCTTTCCTCTGGAGGGTTTGGCATTGCCGCTATAACCGTTTTCTCTTGGATTTACAAG
TAAGCACACATTTATCATCTTACTTCATAATTTTGTGCAATATGTGCATGCATGTGTTGAGCCAGTAGCT
TTGGATCAATTTTTTTGGTCGAATAACAAATGTAACAATAAGAAATTGCAAATTCTAGGGAACATTTGGT
TAACTAAATACGAAATTTGACCTAGCTAGCTTGAATGTGTCTGTGTATATCATCTATATAGGTAAAATGC
TTGGTATGATACCTATTGATTGTGAATAGGTACGCAACGGGAGAGCACCCACAGGGATCAGACAAGTTGG
ACAGTGCAAGGATGAAGTTGGGAAGCAAAGCTCAGGATCTGAAAGACAGAGCTCAGTACTACGGACAGCA
ACATACTGGTGGGGAACATGACCGTGACCGTACTCGTGGTGGCCAGCACACTACTATGAGCGAGCTGATT
AAGGAGAACATGCACATGAAGCTGTACATGGAGGGCACCGTGAACAACCACCACTTCAAGTGCACATCCG
AGGGCGAAGGCAAGCCCTACGAGGGCACCCAGACCATGAGAATCAAGGTGGTCGAGGGCGGCCCTCTCCC
CTTCGCCTTCGACATCCTGGCTACCAGCTTCATGTACGGCAGCAGAACCTTCATCAACCACACCCAGGGC
ATCCCCGACTTCTTTAAGCAGTCCTTCCCTGAGGGCTTCACATGGGAGAGAGTCACCACATACGAAGATG
GGGGCGTGCTGACCGCTACCCAGGACACCAGCCTCCAGGACGGCTGCCTCATCTACAACGTCAAGATCAG
AGGGGTGAACTTCCCATCCAACGGCCCTGTGATGCAGAAGAAAACACTCGGCTGGGAGGCCAACACCGAG
ATGCTGTACCCCGCTGACGGCGGCCTGGAAGGCAGAAGCGACATGGCCCTGAAGCTCGTGGGCGGGGGCC
ACCTGATCTGCAACTTCAAGACCACATACAGATCCAAGAAACCCGCTAAGAACCTCAAGATGCCCGGCGT
CTACTATGTGGACCACAGACTGGAAAGAATCAAGGAGGCCGACAAAGAAACCTACGTCGAGCAGCACGAG
GTGGCTGTGGCCAGATACTGCGACCTCCCTAGCAAACTGGGGCACAAGTGAGCTTACCCCACTGATGTCA
TCGTCATAGTCCAATAACTCCAATGTCGGGGAGTTAGTTTATGAGGAATAAAGTGTTTAGAATTTGATCA
GGGGGAGATAATAAAAGCCGAGTTTGAATCTTTTTGTTATAAGTAATGTTTATGTGTGTTTCTATATGTT
GTCAAATGGTACCATGTTTTTTTTCCTCTCTTTTTGTAACTTGCAAGTGTTGTGTTGTACTTTATTTGGC
TTCTTTGTAAGTTGGTAACGGTGGTCTATATATGGAAAAGGTCTTGTTTTGTTAAACTTATGTTAGTTAA
CTGGATTCGTCTTTAACCACAAAAAGTTTTCAATAAGCTACAAATTTAGACACGCAAGCCGATGCAGTCA
TTAGTACATATATTTATTGCAAGTGATTACATGGCAACCCAAACTTCAAAAACAGTAGGTTGCTCCATTT
AGTCGCTCAGAGAGGATGCACATGTGACCGA
Features (pLannotate 1.2.2; 25 found; start..end, strand, type, name):
     36..60      +  misc_feature   RB T-DNA repeat: right border repeat from nopaline C58 T-DNA
    175..4781    +  misc_feature   pRi replicator region: replicator region from Agrobacterium plasmid pRiA 4b
   4788..4892    +  promoter       AmpR promoter: bla
   4893..5687    +  CDS            KanR: aminoglycoside phosphotransferase; aphA-3; confers resistance to kanamycin
   5858..6446    +  rep_origin     ori: high-copy-number ColE1/pMB1/pBR322/pUC origin of replication
   6582..6606    +  misc_feature   LB T-DNA repeat: left border repeat from nopaline C58 T-DNA
   6803..6986    +  promoter       NOS promoter: nopaline synthase promoter NOS promoter
   7007..7798    +  CDS            neo: KKA2_KLEPN - Also known as kan, nptII. Experimental evidence at protein level: Swiss-Prot protein existence level 1. Resistance to kanamycin, neomycin, paromomycin, ribostamycin, butirosin and gentamicin B. From Klebsiella pneumoniae.
   7827..8079    +  terminator     NOS terminator: nopaline synthase terminator and poly(A) signal
   8130..8501    +  CDS            HST (fragment): HSTC_ARATH - Also known as HPT2, VTE2-2. Experimental evidence at protein level: Swiss-Prot protein existence level 1. Involved in the synthesis of plastoquinone-9. Can use both homogentisic acid and 2,5-dihydroxyphenylacetic acid gamma-lactone as prenyl acceptors, and solanesyl diphosphate > farnesyl diphosphate > geranylgeranyl diphosphate >> phytyl diphosphate as prenyl donors. Do not catalyze the decardoxylation of homogentisate uncoupled from prenylation. From Arabidopsis thaliana (Mouse-ear cress).
   8653..8736    +  CDS            HST (fragment): HSTC_ARATH - Also known as HPT2, VTE2-2. Experimental evidence at protein level: Swiss-Prot protein existence level 1. Involved in the synthesis of plastoquinone-9. Can use both homogentisic acid and 2,5-dihydroxyphenylacetic acid gamma-lactone as prenyl acceptors, and solanesyl diphosphate > farnesyl diphosphate > geranylgeranyl diphosphate >> phytyl diphosphate as prenyl donors. Do not catalyze the decardoxylation of homogentisate uncoupled from prenylation. From Arabidopsis thaliana (Mouse-ear cress).
   9002..9076    +  CDS            HST (fragment): HSTC_ARATH - Also known as HPT2, VTE2-2. Experimental evidence at protein level: Swiss-Prot protein existence level 1. Involved in the synthesis of plastoquinone-9. Can use both homogentisic acid and 2,5-dihydroxyphenylacetic acid gamma-lactone as prenyl acceptors, and solanesyl diphosphate > farnesyl diphosphate > geranylgeranyl diphosphate >> phytyl diphosphate as prenyl donors. Do not catalyze the decardoxylation of homogentisate uncoupled from prenylation. From Arabidopsis thaliana (Mouse-ear cress).
   9811..10089   +  CDS            cas9 (fragment): CAS9_STRP1 - Also known as csn1 From Streptococcus pyogenes serotype M1.
  10220..15178   +  CDS            cas9: CAS9_STRP1 - Also known as csn1 From Streptococcus pyogenes serotype M1.
  15581..15833   +  terminator     NOS terminator: nopaline synthase terminator and poly(A) signal
  15964..16006   +  CDS            lacI (fragment): lac repressor; lacI; The lac repressor binds to the lac operator to inhibit transcription in E. coli. This inhibition can be relieved by adding lactose or isopropyl-β-D-thiogalactopyranoside (IPTG).
  16019..16040   +  protein_bind   CAP binding site: CAP binding activates transcription in the presence of cAMP. E. coli catabolite activator protein
  16055..16085   +  promoter       lac promoter: promoter for the E. coli lac operon
  16089..16111   +  protein_bind   lac operator (fragment): The lac repressor binds to the lac operator to inhibit transcription in E. coli. This inhibition can be relieved by adding lactose or isopropyl-β-D-thiogalactopyranoside (IPTG). lac repressor encoded by lacI
  16146..16202   -  misc_feature   MCS: pUC18/19 multiple cloning site
  16199..16356   +  CDS            lacZα (fragment): LacZα fragment of β-galactosidase; lacZ fragment
  16362..16461   -  misc_feature   bom (fragment): basis of mobility region from pBR322
  16549..16624   +  misc_RNA       gRNA scaffold: guide RNA scaffold for the Streptococcus pyogenes CRISPR/Cas9 system
  17119..17835   +  CDS            OLEO2_BRANA: Experimental evidence at protein level: Swiss-Prot protein existence level 1. May have a structural role to stabilize the lipid body during desiccation of the seed by preventing coalescence of the oil. Probably interacts with both lipid and phospholipid moieties of lipid bodies. May also provide recognition signals for specific lipase anchorage in lipolysis during seedling growth. From Brassica napus (Rape).
  17836..18528   +  CDS            TagRFP: TagRFP is a basic (constitutively fluorescent) red fluorescent protein published in 2007, derived from Entacmaea quadricolor. It has very low acid sensitivity.
