[The description below was written by a language model from this plasmid's Addgene catalogue record and pLannotate feature annotations shown in this document.]
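Description:
pAGM55297 is a 19 kb binary T-DNA vector for Agrobacterium-mediated plant transformation. It is described as an empty "Level 2" cloning vector built on the pAGM37443 backbone and made to accept a single guide RNA. It is maintained in E. coli at high copy through a ColE1/pUC-type origin and in Agrobacterium through the pRi replicator region from pRiA4b. An aphA-3 kanamycin resistance gene driven by the bla promoter provides bacterial selection. Nopaline-type left and right border repeats flank the payload that is transferred into the plant genome.

Reading from the left border, the T-DNA first carries an nptII (neo) cassette under the NOS promoter and terminator for kanamycin selection of transformed plants. Next comes a Streptococcus pyogenes Cas9 gene ending in a NOS terminator. The Cas9 annotation is split into separate segments, which fits the intron-containing Cas9 design named in the associated publication. The region upstream of Cas9 gives fragmentary matches to an Arabidopsis HST gene. This may be plant genomic sequence serving as the promoter, but the record does not name the Cas9 promoter.

Downstream of Cas9, a lac promoter/lacZα fragment sits directly ahead of an S. pyogenes gRNA scaffold. This presumably serves as a blue/white screening placeholder that is replaced when the guide sequence is cloned in. The promoter that drives the guide RNA is not annotated.

The last element is an oleosin–TagRFP fusion, which forms the FAST marker. It makes transgenic seeds fluoresce red, so they can be picked out visually, and non-fluorescent seeds can likewise be chosen as segregants that have lost the transgene. The vector is intended for rapid assembly of single-guide genome-editing constructs for plants.
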