Addgene plasmid #153213: pAGM55297
Purpose: (Empty Backbone) Level 2 cloning vector for a single guide RNA, already contains Cas9, Kanamycin selection cassette for plant transformation and FAST marker
Depositing lab: Sylvestre Marillonnet. Depositing organization: Leibniz Institute of Plant Biochemistry (IPB). Publication: High-efficiency genome editing in plants mediated by a Cas9 gene containing multiple introns. Grutzner R, Martin P, Horn C, Mortensen S, Cram EJ, Lee-Parsons CWT, Stuttmann J, Marillonnet S. Plant Commun. 2020 Nov 23;2(2):100135. doi: 10.1016/j.xplc.2020.100135. eCollection 2021 Mar 8. PubMed 33898975.
Backbone
  Vector backbone: pAGM37443
  Backbone manufacturer: Marillonnet, IPB
  Backbone size (bp): 6674
  Vector type: Plant Expression, CRISPR
Growth in bacteria
  Bacterial resistance: Kanamycin, 50 μg/mL
  Growth temperature: 37°C
  Growth strain: DH5alpha ; DH10B
  Copy number: High Copy
Gene/Insert
  Gene/Insert name: None
Terms and licenses: Academic/Nonprofit Terms; Industry Terms: Not Available to Industry
Depositor comments: Please visit https://www.biorxiv.org/content/10.1101/2020.04.03.023036v1 for bioRxiv preprint.
How to cite: pAGM55297 was a gift from Sylvestre Marillonnet (Addgene plasmid # 153213 ; http://n2t.net/addgene:153213 ; RRID:Addgene_153213)
